LOCUS       MBP-tdTomato 7987 bp ds-DNA circular 06-DEC-2016
DEFINITION  .
FEATURES             Location/Qualifiers
     misc_feature    complement(2514..2739)
                     /label="ROP/ROM"
                     /ApEinfo_revcolor=#ff9ccd
                     /ApEinfo_fwdcolor=#ff9ccd
     rep_origin      29..335
                     /label="F1 ori"
                     /ApEinfo_revcolor=#d59687
                     /ApEinfo_fwdcolor=#d59687
     misc_feature    6352..6365
                     /label="licv1 GFP rv"
                     /ApEinfo_revcolor=#ff0000
                     /ApEinfo_fwdcolor=#ff0000
     primer_bind     4984..5003
                     /label="T7"
                     /ApEinfo_revcolor=#85dae9
                     /ApEinfo_fwdcolor=#85dae9
     misc_feature    7901..7919
                     /label="T7 terminator primer"
                     /ApEinfo_revcolor=#85dae9
                     /ApEinfo_fwdcolor=#85dae9
     misc_feature    6337..6351
                     /label="Lic_v1_For"
                     /ApEinfo_revcolor=#b1ff67
                     /ApEinfo_fwdcolor=#b1ff67
     misc_feature    complement(2081..2090)
                     /label="ColE1 ORI"
                     /ApEinfo_revcolor=#b1ff67
                     /ApEinfo_fwdcolor=#b1ff67
     misc_feature    complement(3502..3522)
                     /label="Lac O3"
                     /ApEinfo_revcolor=#800080
                     /ApEinfo_fwdcolor=#800080
     misc_feature    6385..7812
                     /label="tdTomato full"
                     /ApEinfo_revcolor=#b7e6d7
                     /ApEinfo_fwdcolor=#b7e6d7
     misc_binding    5003..5025
                     /label="Lac O1"
                     /ApEinfo_revcolor=#800080
                     /ApEinfo_fwdcolor=#800080
     misc_feature    complement(4598..4675)
                     /label="lacI wt pro"
                     /ApEinfo_revcolor=#ffef86
                     /ApEinfo_fwdcolor=#ffef86
     misc_feature    7922..7962
                     /label="T7 terminator"
                     /ApEinfo_revcolor=#ffef86
                     /ApEinfo_fwdcolor=#ffef86
     rep_origin      1421..2103
                     /label="ColE1 origin"
                     /ApEinfo_revcolor=#b1ff67
                     /ApEinfo_fwdcolor=#b1ff67
     misc_feature    complement(1533..1642)
                     /label="RNA1-for"
                     /ApEinfo_revcolor=#85dae9
                     /ApEinfo_fwdcolor=#85dae9
     misc_feature    complement(3515..4597)
                     /label="lac repressor"
                     /ApEinfo_revcolor=#ff2344
                     /ApEinfo_fwdcolor=#ff2344
     misc_feature    complement(560..1375)
                     /label="Kan R phosphotransferase"
                     /ApEinfo_revcolor=#7261ff
                     /ApEinfo_fwdcolor=#7261ff
ORIGIN
        1 tggcgaatgg gnnnnnnnnn nnnnnnnnnn nnnnnnnnnn nnnnnnnnnn nnnnnnnnnn
       61 nnnnnnnnnn nnnnnnnnnn nnnnnnnnnn nnnnnnnnnn nnnnnnnnnn nnnnnnnnnn
      121 nnnnnnnnnn nnnnncnnnn nnnnnnnnnn nnnnnnnnnn nnnnnnnnnn nnnnnnnnnn
      181 nnnnnnnnnn nnnnnnnnnn nnnnnnnnnn nnnnnnnnnn nnnnnnnann nnnnnnnnnn
      241 nnnnnnnnnn nnnnnnnnnn nnnnnnnnnn nnnnnnncct ttgacgttgg agtccacgtt
      301 ctttnnnnnn nnnnnnnnnn nnnnnnnnnn nnnnnnnnnn naccctatct cggtctattc
      361 ttttgattta taagggattt tgccgatttc ggcctattgg ttaaaaaatg agctgattta
      421 acaaaaattt aacgcgaatt ttaacaaact agtaacgttt acaatttcag gtggcacttt
      481 tcggggaaat gtgcgcggaa cccctatttg tttatttttc taaatacatt caaatatgta
      541 tccgctcatg aattaattct tagaaaaact catcgagcat caaatgaaac tgcaatttat
      601 tcatatcagg attatcaata ccatattttt gaaaaagccg tttctgtaat gaaggagaaa
      661 actcaccgag gcagttccat aggatggcaa gatcctggta tcggtctgcg attccgactc
      721 gtccaacatc aatacaacct attaatttcc cctcgtcaaa aataaggtta tcaagtgaga
      781 aatcaccatg agtgacgact gaatccggtg agaatggcaa aagtttatgc atttctttcc
      841 agacttgttc aacaggccag ccattacgct cgtcatcaaa atcactcgca tcaaccaaac
      901 cgttattcat tcgtgattgc gcctgagcga gacgaaatac gcgatcgctg ttaaaaggac
      961 aattacaaac aggaatcgaa tgcaaccggc gcaggaacac tgccagcgca tcaacaatgt
     1021 tttcacctga atcaggatat tcttctaata cctggaatgc tgttttcccg gggatcgcag
     1081 tggtgagtaa ccatgcatca tcaggagtac ggataaaatg cttgatggtc ggaagaggca
     1141 taaattccgt cagccagttt agtctgacca tctcatctgt aacatcattg gcaacgctac
     1201 ctttgccatg tttcagaaac aactctggcg catcgggctt cccatacaat cgatagattg
     1261 tcgcacctga ttgcccgaca ttatcgcgag cccatttata cccatataaa tcagcatcca
     1321 tgttggaatt taatcgcggc ctagagcaag acgtttcccg ttgaatatgg ctcataacac
     1381 cccttgtatt actgtttatg taagcagaca gttttattgt tcatgaccaa aatcccttaa
     1441 cgtgagtttt cgttccactg agcgtcagac cccgtagaaa agatcaaagg atcttcttga
     1501 gatccttttt ttctgcgcgt aatctgctgc ttgcaaacaa aaaaaccacc gctaccagcg
     1561 gtggtttgtt tgccggatca agagctacca actctttttc cgaaggtaac tggcttcagc
     1621 agagcgcaga taccaaatac tgtccttcta gtgtagccgt agttaggcca ccacttcaag
     1681 aactctgtag caccgcctac atacctcgct ctgctaatcc tgttaccagt ggctgctgcc
     1741 agtggcgata agtcgtgtct taccgggttg gactcaagac gatagttacc ggataaggcg
     1801 cagcggtcgg gctgaacggg gggttcgtgc acacagccca gcttggagcg aacgacctac
     1861 accgaactga gatacctaca gcgtgagcta tgagaaagcg ccacgcttcc cgaagggaga
     1921 aaggcggaca ggtatccggt aagcggcagg gtcggaacag gagagcgcac gagggagctt
     1981 ccagggggaa acgcctggta tctttatagt cctgtcgggt ttcgccacct ctgacttgag
     2041 cgtcgatttt tgtgatgctc gtcagggggg cggagcctat ggaaaaacgc cagcaacgcg
     2101 gcctttttac ggttcctggc cttttgctgg ccttttgctc acatgttctt tcctgcgtta
     2161 tcccctgatt ctgtggataa ccgtattacc gcctttgagt gagctgatac cgctcgccgc
     2221 agccgaacga ccgagcgcag cgagtcagtg agcgaggaag cggaagagcg cctgatgcgg
     2281 tattttctcc ttacgcatct gtgcggtatt tcacaccgca tatatggtgc actctcagta
     2341 caatctgctc tgatgccgca tagttaagcc agtatacact ccgctatcgc tacgtgactg
     2401 ggtcatggct gcgccccgac acccgccaac acccgctgac gcgccctgac gggcttgtct
     2461 gctcccggca tccgcttaca gacaagctgt gaccgtctcc gggagctgca tgtgtcagag
     2521 gttttcaccg tcatcaccga aacgcgcgag gcagctgcgg taaagctcat cagcgtggtc
     2581 gtgaagcgat tcacagatgt ctgcctgttc atccgcgtcc agctcgttga gtttctccag
     2641 aagcgttaat gtctggcttc tgataaagcg ggccatgtta agggcggttt tttcctgttt
     2701 ggtcactgat gcctccgtgt aagggggatt tctgttcatg ggggtaatga taccgatgaa
     2761 acgagagagg atgctcacga tacgggttac tgatgatgaa catgcccggt tactggaacg
     2821 ttgtgagggt aaacaactgg cggtatggat gcggcgggac cagagaaaaa tcactcaggg
     2881 tcaatgccag cgcttcgtta atacagatgt aggtgttcca cagggtagcc agcagcatcc
     2941 tgcgatgcag atccggaaca taatggtgca gggcgctgac ttccgcgttt ccagacttta
     3001 cgaaacacgg aaaccgaaga ccattcatgt tgttgctcag gtcgcagacg ttttgcagca
     3061 gcagtcgctt cacgttcgct cgcgtatcgg tgattcattc tgctaaccag taaggcaacc
     3121 ccgccagcct agccgggtcc tcaacgacag gagcacgatc atgcgcaccc gtggggccgc
     3181 catgccggcg ataatggcct gcttctcgcc gaaacgtttg gtggcgggac cagtgacgaa
     3241 ggcttgagcg agggcgtgca agattccgaa taccgcaagc gacaggccga tcatcgtcgc
     3301 gctccagcga aagcggtcct cgccgaaaat gacccagagc gctgccggca cctgtcctac
     3361 gagttgcatg ataaagaaga cagtcataag tgcggcgacg atagtcatgc cccgcgccca
     3421 ccggaaggag ctgactgggt tgaaggctct caagggcatc ggtcgagatc ccggtgccta
     3481 atgagtgagc taacttacat taattgcgtt gcgctcactg cccgctttcc agtcgggaaa
     3541 cctgtcgtgc cagctgcatt aatgaatcgg ccaacgcgcg gggagaggcg gtttgcgtat
     3601 tgggcgccag ggtggttttt cttttcacca gtgagacggg caacagctga ttgcccttca
     3661 ccgcctggcc ctgagagagt tgcagcaagc ggtccacgct ggtttgcccc agcaggcgaa
     3721 aatcctgttt gatggtggtt aacggcggga tataacatga gctgtcttcg gtatcgtcgt
     3781 atcccactac cgagatatcc gcaccaacgc gcagcccgga ctcggtaatg gcgcgcattg
     3841 cgcccagcgc catctgatcg ttggcaacca gcatcgcagt gggaacgatg ccctcattca
     3901 gcatttgcat ggtttgttga aaaccggaca tggcactcca gtcgccttcc cgttccgcta
     3961 tcggctgaat ttgattgcga gtgagatatt tatgccagcc agccagacgc agacgcgccg
     4021 agacagaact taatgggccc gctaacagcg cgatttgctg gtgacccaat gcgaccagat
     4081 gctccacgcc cagtcgcgta ccgtcttcat gggagaaaat aatactgttg atgggtgtct
     4141 ggtcagagac atcaagaaat aacgccggaa cattagtgca ggcagcttcc acagcaatgg
     4201 catcctggtc atccagcgga tagttaatga tcagcccact gacgcgttgc gcgagaagat
     4261 tgtgcaccgc cgctttacag gcttcgacgc cgcttcgttc taccatcgac accaccacgc
     4321 tggcacccag ttgatcggcg cgagatttaa tcgccgcgac aatttgcgac ggcgcgtgca
     4381 gggccagact ggaggtggca acgccaatca gcaacgactg tttgcccgcc agttgttgtg
     4441 ccacgcggtt gggaatgtaa ttcagctccg ccatcgccgc ttccactttt tcccgcgttt
     4501 tcgcagaaac gtggctggcc tggttcacca cgcgggaaac ggtctgataa gagacaccgg
     4561 catactctgc gacatcgtat aacgttactg gtttcacatt caccaccctg aattgactct
     4621 cttccgggcg ctatcatgcc ataccgcgaa aggttttgcg ccattcgatg gtgtccggga
     4681 tctcgacgct ctcccttatg cgactcctgc attaggaagc agcccagtag taggttgagg
     4741 ccgttgagca ccgccgccgc aaggaatggt gcatgcaagg agatggcgcc caacagtccc
     4801 ccggccacgg ggcctgccac catacccacg ccgaaacaag cgctcatgag cccgaagtgg
     4861 cgagcccgat cttccccatc ggtgatgtcg gcgatatagg cgccagcaac cgcacctgtg
     4921 gcgccggtga tgccggccac gatgcgtccg gcgtagagga tcgagatctc gatcccgcga
     4981 aattaatacg actcactata ggggaattgt gagcggataa caattcccct ctagaaataa
     5041 ttttgtttaa ctttaagaag gagatatagc atgggttctt ctggaggcct gaacgatatt
     5101 tttgaagcgc agaaaattga atggcatgaa tccatgggtt cttctcacca tcaccatcac
     5161 cacggttctt ctatgaaaat cgaagaaggt aaactggtaa tctggattaa cggcgataaa
     5221 ggctataacg gtctcgctga agtcggtaag aaattcgaga aagataccgg aattaaagtc
     5281 accgttgagc atccggataa actggaagag aaattcccac aggttgcggc aactggcgat
     5341 ggccctgaca ttatcttctg ggcacacgac cgctttggtg gctacgctca atctggcctg
     5401 ttggctgaaa tcaccccgga caaagcgttc caggacaagc tgtatccgtt tacctgggat
     5461 gccgtacgtt acaacggcaa gctgattgct tacccgatcg ctgttgaagc gttatcgctg
     5521 atttataaca aagatctgct gccgaacccg ccaaaaacct gggaagagat cccggcgctg
     5581 gataaagaac tgaaagcgaa aggtaagagc gcgctgatgt tcaacctgca agaaccgtac
     5641 ttcacctggc cgctgattgc tgctgacggg ggttatgcgt tcaagtatga aaacggcaag
     5701 tacgacatta aagacgtggg cgtggataac gctggcgcga aagcgggtct gaccttcctg
     5761 gttgacctga ttaaaaacaa acacatgaat gcagacaccg attactccat cgcagaagct
     5821 gcctttaata aaggcgaaac agcgatgacc atcaacggcc cgtgggcatg gtccaacatc
     5881 gacaccagca aagtgaatta tggtgtaacg gtactgccga ccttcaaggg tcaaccatcc
     5941 aaaccgttcg ttggcgtgct gagcgcaggt attaacgccg ccagtccgaa caaagagctg
     6001 gcaaaagagt tcctcgaaaa ctatctgctg actgatgaag gtctggaagc ggttaataaa
     6061 gacaaaccgc tgggtgccgt agcgctgaag tcttacgagg aagagttggc gaaagatcca
     6121 cgtattgccg ccactatgga aaacgcccag aaaggtgaaa tcatgccgaa catcccgcag
     6181 atgtccgctt tctggtatgc cgtgcgtact gcggtgatca acgccgccag cggtcgtcag
     6241 actgtcgatg aagccctgaa agacgcgcag actaattcga gctcgaacaa caacaacaat
     6301 aacaataaca acaacctcgg gatcgaggaa aacctgtact tccaatccaa tattggtagt
     6361 gggagcaacg gcagcagcgg atccgtgagt aagggcgagg aagtgatcaa agagttcatg
     6421 cggtttaagg tgagaatgga aggaagcatg aacggccacg agttcgaaat tgagggagaa
     6481 ggagagggac ggccctacga gggcacccag acagccaagc tgaaagtgac aaagggcggg
     6541 cctctgccat tcgcttggga catcctgagc ccacagttta tgtacggctc caaggcctat
     6601 gtgaaacatc cagctgacat tcccgattat aagaaactga gcttccccga ggggtttaag
     6661 tgggaaagag tgatgaactt cgaggacgga ggcctggtga ctgtgaccca ggacagctcc
     6721 ctgcaggatg ggaccctgat ctacaaggtg aaaatgagag ggacaaattt tccccctgat
     6781 ggacctgtga tgcagaagaa aactatggga tgggaggcct ccaccgaaag gctgtatcca
     6841 cgcgacgggg tgctgaaagg agaaatccac caggctctga agctgaaaga tgggggacat
     6901 tacctggtgg agttcaagac aatctacatg gccaagaaac ctgtgcagct gccaggctac
     6961 tattacgtgg acacaaaact ggatatcact tcacacaacg aggactacac tattgtggag
     7021 cagtatgaac ggagcgaggg gagacaccat ctgttcctgg gccatgggac tggaagtacc
     7081 ggctcagggt ctagtggaac cgcctcaagc gaggataaca atatggctgt gatcaaagag
     7141 ttcatgaggt ttaaggtgcg catggagggc agcatgaatg ggcacgaatt tgagattgaa
     7201 ggagagggcg aagggaggcc ttacgagggc acacagactg ccaagctgaa agtgaccaag
     7261 ggaggaccac tgcctttcgc ttgggatatc ctgtctcctc agtttatgta cggaagtaag
     7321 gcctatgtca agcatcccgc tgacattcct gattacaaga aactgtcttt cccagagggc
     7381 tttaagtggg agagagtgat gaattttgaa gatggaggcc tggtgaccgt gacacaggac
     7441 tcctctctgc aggatggcac tctgatctac aaagtcaaaa tgcgcggcac caattttcca
     7501 cccgatgggc ccgtgatgca gaagaaaaca atggggtggg aggccagcac tgaacggctg
     7561 tatcctagag acggagtgct gaagggcgaa atccaccagg ccctgaagct gaaagacggc
     7621 ggccactacc tggtggagtt caaaaccatc tacatggcca agaaaccagt gcagctgccc
     7681 ggctattact atgtggacac caagctggat atcacatccc acaatgaaga ctacaccatt
     7741 gtggaacagt atgagaggtc tgaaggacgc caccatctgt ttctgtacgg catggatgag
     7801 ctgtataagt aataagcggc cgcactcgag caccaccacc accaccactg agatccggct
     7861 gctaacaaag cccgaaagga agctgagttg gctgctgcca ccgctgagca ataactagca
     7921 taaccccttg gggcctctaa acgggtcttg aggggttttt tgctgaaagg aggaactata
     7981 tccggat
//
