>Addgene plasmid #86927 | pET MBP tdTomato LIC cloning vector (MBP-tdTomato) | addgene full sequence | sequence record 181702 | Addgene NGS Result
CGCTCATGAGCCCGAAGTGGCGAGCCCGATCTTCCCCATCGGTGATGTCGGCGATATAGGCGCCAGCAAC
CGCACCTGTGGCGCCGGTGATGCCGGCCACGATGCGTCCGGCGTAGAGGATCGAGATCTCGATCCCGCGA
AATTAATACGACTCACTATAGGGGAATTGTGAGCGGATAACAATTCCCCTCTAGAAATAATTTTGTTTAA
CTTTAAGAAGGAGATATAGCATGGGTTCTTCTGGAGGCCTGAACGATATTTTTGAAGCGCAGAAAATTGA
ATGGCATGAATCCATGGGTTCTTCTCACCATCACCATCACCACGGTTCTTCTATGAAAATCGAAGAAGGT
AAACTGGTAATCTGGATTAACGGCGATAAAGGCTATAACGGTCTCGCTGAAGTCGGTAAGAAATTCGAGA
AAGATACCGGAATTAAAGTCACCGTTGAGCATCCGGATAAACTGGAAGAGAAATTCCCACAGGTTGCGGC
AACTGGCGATGGCCCTGACATTATCTTCTGGGCACACGACCGCTTTGGTGGCTACGCTCAATCTGGCCTG
TTGGCTGAAATCACCCCGGACAAAGCGTTCCAGGACAAGCTGTATCCGTTTACCTGGGATGCCGTACGTT
ACAACGGCAAGCTGATTGCTTACCCGATCGCTGTTGAAGCGTTATCGCTGATTTATAACAAAGATCTGCT
GCCGAACCCGCCAAAAACCTGGGAAGAGATCCCGGCGCTGGATAAAGAACTGAAAGCGAAAGGTAAGAGC
GCGCTGATGTTCAACCTGCAAGAACCGTACTTCACCTGGCCGCTGATTGCTGCTGACGGGGGTTATGCGT
TCAAGTATGAAAACGGCAAGTACGACATTAAAGACGTGGGCGTGGATAACGCTGGCGCGAAAGCGGGTCT
GACCTTCCTGGTTGACCTGATTAAAAACAAACACATGAATGCAGACACCGATTACTCCATCGCAGAAGCT
GCCTTTAATAAAGGCGAAACAGCGATGACCATCAACGGCCCGTGGGCATGGTCCAACATCGACACCAGCA
AAGTGAATTATGGTGTAACGGTACTGCCGACCTTCAAGGGTCAACCATCCAAACCGTTCGTTGGCGTGCT
GAGCGCAGGTATTAACGCCGCCAGTCCGAACAAAGAGCTGGCAAAAGAGTTCCTCGAAAACTATCTGCTG
ACTGATGAAGGTCTGGAAGCGGTTAATAAAGACAAACCGCTGGGTGCCGTAGCGCTGAAGTCTTACGAGG
AAGAGTTGGCGAAAGATCCACGTATTGCCGCCACTATGGAAAACGCCCAGAAAGGTGAAATCATGCCGAA
CATCCCGCAGATGTCCGCTTTCTGGTATGCCGTGCGTACTGCGGTGATCAACGCCGCCAGCGGTCGTCAG
ACTGTCGATGAAGCCCTGAAAGACGCGCAGACTAATTCGAGCTCGAACAACAACAACAATAACAATAACA
ACAACCTCGGGATCGAGGAAAACCTGTACTTCCAATCCAATATTGGTAGTGGGAGCAACGGCAGCAGCGG
ATCCGTGAGTAAGGGCGAGGAAGTGATCAAAGAGTTCATGCGGTTTAAGGTGAGAATGGAAGGAAGCATG
AACGGCCACGAGTTCGAAATTGAGGGAGAAGGAGAGGGACGGCCCTACGAGGGCACCCAGACAGCCAAGC
TGAAAGTGACAAAGGGCGGGCCTCTGCCATTCGCTTGGGACATCCTGAGCCCACAGTTTATGTACGGCTC
CAAGGCCTATGTGAAACATCCAGCTGACATTCCCGATTATAAGAAACTGAGCTTCCCCGAGGGGTTTAAG
TGGGAAAGAGTGATGAACTTCGAGGACGGAGGCCTGGTGACTGTGACCCAGGACAGCTCCCTGCAGGATG
GGACCCTGATCTACAAGGTGAAAATGAGAGGGACAAATTTTCCCCCTGATGGACCTGTGATGCAGAAGAA
AACTATGGGATGGGAGGCCTCCACCGAAAGGCTGTATCCACGCGACGGGGTGCTGAAAGGAGAAATCCAC
CAGGCTCTGAAGCTGAAAGATGGGGGACATTACCTGGTGGAGTTCAAGACAATCTACATGGCCAAGAAAC
CTGTGCAGCTGCCAGGCTACTATTACGTGGACACAAAACTGGATATCACTTCACACAACGAGGACTACAC
TATTGTGGAGCAGTATGAACGGAGCGAGGGGAGACACCATCTGTTCCTGGGCCATGGGACTGGAAGTACC
GGCTCAGGGTCTAGTGGAACCGCCTCAAGCGAGGATAACAATATGGCTGTGATCAAAGAGTTCATGAGGT
TTAAGGTGCGCATGGAGGGCAGCATGAATGGGCACGAATTTGAGATTGAAGGAGAGGGCGAAGGGAGGCC
TTACGAGGGCACACAGACTGCCAAGCTGAAAGTGACCAAGGGAGGACCACTGCCTTTCGCTTGGGATATC
CTGTCTCCTCAGTTTATGTACGGAAGTAAGGCCTATGTCAAGCATCCCGCTGACATTCCTGATTACAAGA
AACTGTCTTTCCCAGAGGGCTTTAAGTGGGAGAGAGTGATGAATTTTGAAGATGGAGGCCTGGTGACCGT
GACACAGGACTCCTCTCTGCAGGATGGCACTCTGATCTACAAAGTCAAAATGCGCGGCACCAATTTTCCA
CCCGATGGGCCCGTGATGCAGAAGAAAACAATGGGGTGGGAGGCCAGCACTGAACGGCTGTATCCTAGAG
ACGGAGTGCTGAAGGGCGAAATCCACCAGGCCCTGAAGCTGAAAGACGGCGGCCACTACCTGGTGGAGTT
CAAAACCATCTACATGGCCAAGAAACCAGTGCAGCTGCCCGGCTATTACTATGTGGACACCAAGCTGGAT
ATCACATCCCACAATGAAGACTACACCATTGTGGAACAGTATGAGAGGTCTGAAGGACGCCACCATCTGT
TTCTGTACGGCATGGATGAGCTGTATAAGTAATAAGCGGCCGCACTCGAGCACCACCACCACCACCACTG
AGATCCGGCTGCTAACAAAGCCCGAAAGGAAGCTGAGTTGGCTGCTGCCACCGCTGAGCAATAACTAGCA
TAACCCCTTGGGGCCTCTAAACGGGTCTTGAGGGGTTTTTTGCTGAAAGGAGGAACTATATCCGGATTGG
CGAATGGG
[124 nt withheld, positions 3159-3282]
C
[91 nt withheld, positions 3284-3374]
A
[49 nt withheld, positions 3376-3424]
CCTTTGACGTTGGAGTCCACGTTCTTT
[37 nt withheld, positions 3452-3488]
ACCCTATCTCGGTCTATTCTTTTGATTTATAAGGGATTTTGCCGATTTCGGCCTATTGGTTAAAAAATGA
GCTGATTTAACAAAAATTTAACGCGAATTTTAACAAACTAGTAACGTTTACAATTTCAGGTGGCACTTTT
CGGGGAAATGTGCGCGGAACCCCTATTTGTTTATTTTTCTAAATACATTCAAATATGTATCCGCTCATGA
ATTAATTCTTAGAAAAACTCATCGAGCATCAAATGAAACTGCAATTTATTCATATCAGGATTATCAATAC
CATATTTTTGAAAAAGCCGTTTCTGTAATGAAGGAGAAAACTCACCGAGGCAGTTCCATAGGATGGCAAG
ATCCTGGTATCGGTCTGCGATTCCGACTCGTCCAACATCAATACAACCTATTAATTTCCCCTCGTCAAAA
ATAAGGTTATCAAGTGAGAAATCACCATGAGTGACGACTGAATCCGGTGAGAATGGCAAAAGTTTATGCA
TTTCTTTCCAGACTTGTTCAACAGGCCAGCCATTACGCTCGTCATCAAAATCACTCGCATCAACCAAACC
GTTATTCATTCGTGATTGCGCCTGAGCGAGACGAAATACGCGATCGCTGTTAAAAGGACAATTACAAACA
GGAATCGAATGCAACCGGCGCAGGAACACTGCCAGCGCATCAACAATGTTTTCACCTGAATCAGGATATT
CTTCTAATACCTGGAATGCTGTTTTCCCGGGGATCGCAGTGGTGAGTAACCATGCATCATCAGGAGTACG
GATAAAATGCTTGATGGTCGGAAGAGGCATAAATTCCGTCAGCCAGTTTAGTCTGACCATCTCATCTGTA
ACATCATTGGCAACGCTACCTTTGCCATGTTTCAGAAACAACTCTGGCGCATCGGGCTTCCCATACAATC
GATAGATTGTCGCACCTGATTGCCCGACATTATCGCGAGCCCATTTATACCCATATAAATCAGCATCCAT
GTTGGAATTTAATCGCGGCCTAGAGCAAGACGTTTCCCGTTGAATATGGCTCATAACACCCCTTGTATTA
CTGTTTATGTAAGCAGACAGTTTTATTGTTCATGACCAAAATCCCTTAACGTGAGTTTTCGTTCCACTGA
GCGTCAGACCCCGTAGAAAAGATCAAAGGATCTTCTTGAGATCCTTTTTTTCTGCGCGTAATCTGCTGCT
TGCAAACAAAAAAACCACCGCTACCAGCGGTGGTTTGTTTGCCGGATCAAGAGCTACCAACTCTTTTTCC
GAAGGTAACTGGCTTCAGCAGAGCGCAGATACCAAATACTGTCCTTCTAGTGTAGCCGTAGTTAGGCCAC
CACTTCAAGAACTCTGTAGCACCGCCTACATACCTCGCTCTGCTAATCCTGTTACCAGTGGCTGCTGCCA
GTGGCGATAAGTCGTGTCTTACCGGGTTGGACTCAAGACGATAGTTACCGGATAAGGCGCAGCGGTCGGG
CTGAACGGGGGGTTCGTGCACACAGCCCAGCTTGGAGCGAACGACCTACACCGAACTGAGATACCTACAG
CGTGAGCTATGAGAAAGCGCCACGCTTCCCGAAGGGAGAAAGGCGGACAGGTATCCGGTAAGCGGCAGGG
TCGGAACAGGAGAGCGCACGAGGGAGCTTCCAGGGGGAAACGCCTGGTATCTTTATAGTCCTGTCGGGTT
TCGCCACCTCTGACTTGAGCGTCGATTTTTGTGATGCTCGTCAGGGGGGCGGAGCCTATGGAAAAACGCC
AGCAACGCGGCCTTTTTACGGTTCCTGGCCTTTTGCTGGCCTTTTGCTCACATGTTCTTTCCTGCGTTAT
CCCCTGATTCTGTGGATAACCGTATTACCGCCTTTGAGTGAGCTGATACCGCTCGCCGCAGCCGAACGAC
CGAGCGCAGCGAGTCAGTGAGCGAGGAAGCGGAAGAGCGCCTGATGCGGTATTTTCTCCTTACGCATCTG
TGCGGTATTTCACACCGCAATGGTGCACTCTCAGTACAATCTGCTCTGATGCCGCATAGTTAAGCCAGTA
TACACTCCGCTATCGCTACGTGACTGGGTCATGGCTGCGCCCCGACACCCGCCAACACCCGCTGACGCGC
CCTGACGGGCTTGTCTGCTCCCGGCATCCGCTTACAGACAAGCTGTGACCGTCTCCGGGAGCTGCATGTG
TCAGAGGTTTTCACCGTCATCACCGAAACGCGCGAGGCAGCTGCGGTAAAGCTCATCAGCGTGGTCGTGA
AGCGATTCACAGATGTCTGCCTGTTCATCCGCGTCCAGCTCGTTGAGTTTCTCCAGAAGCGTTAATGTCT
GGCTTCTGATAAAGCGGGCCATGTTAAGGGCGGTTTTTTCCTGTTTGGTCACTGATGCCTCCGTGTAAGG
GGGATTTCTGTTCATGGGGGTAATGATACCGATGAAACGAGAGAGGATGCTCACGATACGGGTTACTGAT
GATGAACATGCCCGGTTACTGGAACGTTGTGAGGGTAAACAACTGGCGGTATGGATGCGGCGGGACCAGA
GAAAAATCACTCAGGGTCAATGCCAGCGCTTCGTTAATACAGATGTAGGTGTTCCACAGGGTAGCCAGCA
GCATCCTGCGATGCAGATCCGGAACATAATGGTGCAGGGCGCTGACTTCCGCGTTTCCAGACTTTACGAA
ACACGGAAACCGAAGACCATTCATGTTGTTGCTCAGGTCGCAGACGTTTTGCAGAAGCAGTCGCTTCACG
TTCGCTCGCGTATCGGTGATTCATTCTGCTAACCAGTAAGGCAACCCCGCCAGCCTAGCCGGGTCCTCAA
CGACAGGAGCACGATCATGCGCACCCGTGGGGCCGCCATGCCGGCGATAATGGCCTGCTTCTCGCCGAAA
CGTTTGGTGGCGGGACCAGTGACGAAGGCTTGAGCGAGGGCGTGCAAGATTCCGAATACCGCAAGCGACA
GGCCGATCATCGTCGCGCTCCAGCGAAAGCGGTCCTCGCCGAAAATGACCCAGAGCGCTGCCGGCACCTG
TCCTACGAGTTGCATGATAAAGAAGACAGTCATAAGTGCGGCGACGATAGTCATGCCCCGCGCCCACCGG
AAGGAGCTGACTGGGTTGAAGGCTCTCAAGGGCATCGGTCGAGATCCCGGTGCCTAATGAGTGAGCTAAC
TTACATTAATTGCGTTGCGCTCACTGCCCGCTTTCCAGTCGGGAAACCTGTCGTGCCAGCTGCATTAATG
AATCGGCCAACGCGCGGGGAGAGGCGGTTTGCGTATTGGGCGCCAGGGTGGTTTTTCTTTTCACCAGTGA
GACGGGCAACAGCTGATTGCCCTTCACCGCCTGGCCCTGAGAGAGTTGCAGCAAGCGGTCCACGCTGGTT
TGCCCCAGCAGGCGAAAATCCTGTTTGATGGTGGTTAACGGCGGGATATAACATGAGCTGTCTTCGGTAT
CGTCGTATCCCACTACCGAGATATCCGCACCAACGCGCAGCCCGGACTCGGTAATGGCGCGCATTGCGCC
CAGCGCCATCTGATCGTTGGCAACCAGCATCGCAGTGGGAACGATACCCTCATTCAGCATTTGCATGGTT
TGTTGAAAACCGGACATGGCACTCCAGTCGCCTTCCCGTTCCGCTATCGGCTGAATTTGATTGCGAGTGA
GATATTTATGCCAGCCAGCCAGACGCAGACGCGCCGAGACAGAACTTAATGGGCCCGCTAACAGCGCGAT
TTGCTGGTGACCCAATGCGACCAGATGCTCCACGCCCAGTCGCGTACCGTCTTCATGGGAGAAAATAATA
CTGTTGATGGGTGTCTGGTCAGAGACATCAAGAAATAACGCCGGAACATTAGTGCAGGCAGCTTCCACAG
CAATGGCATCCTGGTCATCCAGCGGATAGTTAATGATCAGCCCACTGACGCGTTGCGCGAGAAGATTGTG
CACCGCCGCTTTACAGGCTTCGACGCCGCTTCGTTCTACCATCGACACCACCACGCTGGCACCCAGTTGA
TCGGCGCGAGATTTAATCGCCGCGACAATTTGCGACGGCGCGTGCAGGGCCAGACTGGAGGTGGCAACGC
CAATCAGCAACGACTGTTTGCCCGCCAGTTGTTGTGCCACGCGGTTGGGAATGTAATTCAGCTCCGCCAT
CGCCGCTTCCACTTTTTCCCGCGTTTTCGCAGAAACGTGGCTGGCCTGGTTCACCACGCGGGAAACGGTC
TGATAAGAGACACCGGCATACTCTGCGACATCGTATAACGTTACTGGTTTCACATTCACCACCCTGAATT
GACTCTCTTCCGGGCGCTATCATGCCATACCGCGAAAGGTTTTGCGCCATTCGATGGTGTCCGGGATCTC
GACGCTCTCCCTTATGCGACTCCTGCATTAGGAAGCAGCCCAGTAGTAGGTTGAGGCCGTTGAGCACCGC
CGCCGCAAGGAATGGTGCATGCAAGGAGATGGCGCCCAACAGTCCCCCGGCCACGGGGCCTGCCACCATA
CCCACGCCGAAACAAG
Features (pLannotate 1.2.2; 22 found; start..end, strand, type, name):
    144..162     +  promoter       T7 promoter: promoter for bacteriophage T7 RNA polymerase
    163..187     +  protein_bind   lac operator: The lac repressor binds to the lac operator to inhibit transcription in E. coli. This inhibition can be relieved by adding lactose or isopropyl-β-D-thiogalactopyranoside (IPTG). lac repressor encoded by lacI
    202..224     +  RBS            RBS: efficient ribosome binding site from bacteriophage T7 gene 10 (Olins and Rangwala, 1989)
    306..322     +  CDS            6xHis (fragment): 6xHis affinity tag
    333..1433    +  CDS            MBP: maltose binding protein from E. coli; malE (mutated); This version of the gene does not encode a signal sequence, so MBP will remain in the cytosol.
   1488..1504    +  CDS            TEV site (fragment): tobacco etch virus (TEV) protease recognition and cleavage site
   1545..2969    +  CDS            tdTomato: tdTomato is a basic (constitutively fluorescent) orange fluorescent protein published in 2004, derived from Discosoma sp.. It is reported to be a somewhat slowly-maturing tandem dimer with low acid sensitivity.
   2991..3008    +  CDS            9xHis (fragment): 9xHis affinity tag
   3018..3067    +  CDS            SET1 (fragment): solubility-enhancement tag derived from T7 phage gene 10B
   3075..3122    +  terminator     T7 terminator: transcription terminator for bacteriophage T7 RNA polymerase
   3159..3587    +  rep_origin     f1 ori (sequence partly withheld): f1 bacteriophage origin of replication; arrow indicates direction of (+) strand synthesis
   3641..3698    +  promoter       AmpR promoter (fragment): bla
   3707..4522    -  CDS            KanR: aminoglycoside phosphotransferase; aph(3')-Ia; confers resistance to kanamycin in bacteria or G418 (Geneticin®) in eukaryotes
   4644..5232    +  rep_origin     ori: high-copy-number ColE1/pMB1/pBR322/pUC origin of replication
   5418..5557    -  misc_feature   bom: basis of mobility region from pBR322
   5659..5850    -  CDS            rop: Rop protein, which maintains plasmids at low copy number; rop
   5867..6247    +  CDS            YPB1_ECOLX: Protein predicted: Swiss-Prot protein existence level 4. From Escherichia coli.
   6319..6610    -  CDS            TcR (fragment): tetracycline efflux protein; tet; confers resistance to tetracycline
   6625..6646    -  protein_bind   CAP binding site: CAP binding activates transcription in the presence of cAMP. E. coli catabolite activator protein
   6659..7741    -  CDS            lacI: lac repressor; lacI; The lac repressor binds to the lac operator to inhibit transcription in E. coli. This inhibition can be relieved by adding lactose or isopropyl-β-D-thiogalactopyranoside (IPTG).
   7742..7819    -  promoter       lacI promoter: lacI
   7827..122     -  CDS            TcR (fragment) (across the origin): tetracycline efflux protein; tet; confers resistance to tetracycline
