[The description below was written by a language model from this plasmid's Addgene catalogue record, the feature table of its GenBank file and pLannotate feature annotations shown in this document.]
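Description:
pET MBP tdTomato LIC cloning vector (MBP-tdTomato) is an empty bacterial expression backbone of about 8 kb, built on pET and designed for ligation-independent cloning of a user's open reading frame between two sets of fusion partners. It replicates in E. coli from a ColE1/pBR322-type origin accompanied by the rop gene and bom region, consistent with its listing as low copy. Selection is by kanamycin through an aminoglycoside phosphotransferase gene. An f1 origin is also present, and short tetracycline-resistance fragments remain as remnants of the parental backbone.

Expression is driven by a T7 promoter followed immediately by a lac operator and the T7 gene 10 ribosome binding site. The plasmid also carries lacI under its own promoter, so transcription is repressed until induced with IPTG in a host that supplies T7 RNA polymerase. The reading frame is organised as AviTag (a biotinylation target), 6xHis, cytosolic maltose-binding protein lacking its signal sequence, an N10 linker, a TEV protease site, the LIC insertion site, and then tdTomato, ending at a T7 terminator. The tdTomato sequence was taken from an AAV Chronos-tdTomato plasmid. Because tdTomato is fused downstream, the insert must be cloned without a stop codon. The automated annotation also detects a short His-tag-like fragment after tdTomato, which the catalogue entry does not list as a tag.

The resulting fusion supports affinity capture through biotin, His or MBP, with MBP commonly aiding solubility. TEV cleavage removes the N-terminal tags while leaving the fluorescent C-terminal reporter attached. The vector can be used alone or with the depositor's 2-series polycistronic destination vectors for co-expression.
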