Addgene plasmid #86927: pET MBP tdTomato LIC cloning vector (MBP-tdTomato)
Purpose: (Empty Backbone) pET LIC cloning vector for Biotin-His6-MBP-N10-tev-yORF-tdTomato
Depositing lab: Chris Jeans. Depositing organization: University of California, Berkeley.
Backbone
  Vector backbone: pET
  Backbone size (bp): 7987
  Modifications to backbone: tdTomato is from AddGene plasmid 62726.
  Vector type: Bacterial Expression
  Promoter: T7
  Tag / fusion protein: AviTag (biotin) (N terminal on backbone); 6xHis (N terminal on backbone); MBP (N terminal on backbone); TEV cleavage site (N terminal on backbone); tdTomato (C terminal on backbone)
Growth in bacteria
  Bacterial resistance: Kanamycin, 50 μg/mL
  Growth temperature: 37°C
  Growth strain: DH5alpha
  Copy number: Low Copy
Gene/Insert
  Cloning method: Ligation Independent Cloning
  Sequencing primers: 5′ MBP F (5' ggtcgtcagactgtcgatgaagcc 3'); 3′ T7 Reverse
Resource information
  A portion of this plasmid was derived from a plasmid made by: The sequence for tdTomato came from Addgene #62726 (pAAV-Syn-Chronos-tdTomato).
Terms and licenses: Academic/Nonprofit Terms; Industry Terms: Not Available to Industry
Depositor comments: This plasmid is an empty vector. Your gene can be inserted with a LIC cloning protocol. This plasmid can be used as a single-expression vector, and it is also compatible with our 2-series polycistronic destination vectors (2D, 2E, and 2Z), if co-expression with other genes is desired. To clone into this vector, add LIC tags to the 5' end of your PCR primers. Forward - 5' TACTTCCAATCCAATGCA 3' Reverse - 5' CTCCCACTACCAATGCC 3' Do NOT include a stop codon with your reverse primer. Linearize the plasmid with SspI, then gel purify. When digesting the DNA with T4 polymerase, use dGTP for the insert and dCTP for your linearized vector. More information on this vector can be found through http://qb3.berkeley.edu/qb3/macrolab/
How to cite: pET MBP tdTomato LIC cloning vector (MBP-tdTomato) was a gift from Chris Jeans (Addgene plasmid # 86927 ; http://n2t.net/addgene:86927 ; RRID:Addgene_86927)
